>Addgene plasmid #140267 | pLin28A-myc-T2A-tagRFP | addgene full sequence | sequence record 312948 | Addgene NGS Result
CGTTACATAACTTACGGTAAATGGCCCGCCTGGCTGACCGCCCAACGACCCCCGCCCATTGACGTCAATA
ATGACGTATGTTCCCATAGTAACGCCAATAGGGACTTTCCATTGACGTCAATGGGTGGAGTATTTACGGT
AAACTGCCCACTTGGCAGTACATCAAGTGTATCATATGCCAAGTACGCCCCCTATTGACGTCAATGACGG
TAAATGGCCCGCCTGGCATTATGCCCAGTACATGACCTTATGGGACTTTCCTACTTGGCAGTACATCTAC
GTATTAGTCATCGCTATTACCATGGTGATGCGGTTTTGGCAGTACATCAATGGGCGTGGATAGCGGTTTG
ACTCACGGGGATTTCCAAGTCTCCACCCCATTGACGTCAATGGGAGTTTGTTTTGGCACCAAAATCAACG
GGACTTTCCAAAATGTCGTAACAACTCCGCCCCATTGACGCAAATGGGCGGTAGGCGTGTACGGTGGGAG
GTCTATATAAGCAGAGCTGGTTTAGTGAACCGTCAGATCCGCTAGGGCTCTGCAGGTCGACCCCACCATG
GGCTCCGTGTCCAACCAGCAGTTTGCAGGTGGCTGCGCCAAGGCGGCAGAAGAGGCGCCCGAGGAGGCGC
CGGAGGACGCGGCCCGGGCGGCGGACGAGCCTCAGCTGCTGCACGGTGCGGGCATCTGTAAGTGGTTCAA
CGTGCGCATGGGGTTCGGCTTCCTGTCCATGACCGCCCGCGCCGGGGTCGCGCTCGACCCCCCAGTGGAT
GTCTTTGTGCACCAGAGTAAGCTGCACATGGAAGGGTTCCGGAGCTTGAAGGAGGGTGAGGCAGTGGAGT
TCACCTTTAAGAAGTCAGCCAAGGGTCTGGAATCCATCCGTGTCACCGGACCTGGTGGAGTATTCTGTAT
TGGGAGTGAGAGGCGGCCAAAAGGAAAGAGCATGCAGAAGCGCAGATCAAAAGGAGACAGGTGCTACAAC
TGTGGAGGTCTAGATCATCATGCCAAGGAATGCAAGCTGCCACCCCAGCCCAAGAAGTGCCACTTCTGCC
AGAGCATCAGCCATATGGTAGCCTCATGTCCGCTGAAGGCCCAGCAGGGCCCTAGTGCACAGGGAAAGCC
AACCTACTTTCGAGAGGAAGAAGAAGAAATCCACAGCCCTACCCTGCTCCCGGAGGCACAGAATGGATCC
GAACAAAAACTCATCTCAGAAGAGGATCTGAGATCTGAAGGCAGAGGCTCCCTCCTGACCTGCGGAGACG
TGGAAGAGAACCCCGGACCAAGATCCGTGTCTAAGGGCGAAGAGCTGATTAAGGAGAACATGCACATGAA
GCTGTACATGGAGGGCACCGTGAACAACCACCACTTCAAGTGCACATCCGAGGGCGAAGGCAAGCCCTAC
GAGGGCACCCAGACCATGAGAATCAAGGTGGTCGAGGGCGGCCCTCTCCCCTTCGCCTTCGACATCCTGG
CTACCAGCTTCATGTACGGCAGCAGAACCTTCATCAACCACACCCAGGGCATCCCCGACTTCTTTAAGCA
GTCCTTCCCTGAGGGCTTCACATGGGAGAGAGTCACCACATACGAAGACGGGGGCGTGCTGACCGCTACC
CAGGACACCAGCCTCCAGGACGGCTGCCTCATCTACAACGTCAAGATCAGAGGGGTGAACTTCCCATCCA
ACGGCCCTGTGATGCAGAAGAAAACACTCGGCTGGGAGGCCAACACCGAGATGCTGTACCCCGCTGACGG
CGGCCTGGAAGGCAGAAGCGACATGGCCCTGAAGCTCGTGGGCGGGGGCCACCTGATCTGCAACTTCAAG
ACCACATACAGATCCAAGAAACCCGCTAAGAACCTCAAGATGCCCGGCGTCTACTATGTGGACCACAGAC
TGGAAAGAATCAAGGAGGCCGACAAAGAGACCTACGTCGAGCAGCACGAGGTGGCTGTGGCCAGATACTG
CGACCTCCCTAGCAAACTGGGGCACAAACTTAATTAGCGGCCGCGACTCTAGATCATAATCAGCCATACC
ACATTTGTAGAGGTTTTACTTGCTTTAAAAAACCTCCCACACCTCCCCCTGAACCTGAAACATAAAATGA
ATGCAATTGTTGTTGTTAACTTGTTTATTGCAGCTTATAATGGTTACAAATAAAGCAATAGCATCACAAA
TTTCACAAATAAAGCATTTTTTTCACTGCATTCTAGTTGTGGTTTGTCCAAACTCATCAATGTATCTTAA
GGCGTAAATTGTAAGCGTTAATATTTTGTTAAAATTCGCGTTAAATTTTTGTTAAATCAGCTCATTTTTT
AACCAATAGGCCGAAATCGGCAAAATCCCTTATAAATCAAAAGAATAGACCGAGATAGGGT
[37 nt withheld, positions 2372-2408]
AAAGAACGTGGACTCCAACGTCAAAGG
[49 nt withheld, positions 2436-2484]
T
[91 nt withheld, positions 2486-2576]
G
[124 nt withheld, positions 2578-2701]
CAGGTGGCACTTTTCGGGGAAATGTGCGCGGAACCCCTATTTGTTTATTTTTCTAAATACATTCAAATAT
GTATCCGCTCATGAGACAATAACCCTGATAAATGCTTCAATAATATTGAAAAAGGAAGAGTCCTGAGGCG
GAAAGAACCAGCTGTGGAATGTGTGTCAGTTAGGGTGTGGAAAGTCCCCAGGCTCCCCAGCAGGCAGAAG
TATGCAAAGCATGCATCTCAATTAGTCAGCAACCAGGTGTGGAAAGTCCCCAGGCTCCCCAGCAGGCAGA
AGTATGCAAAGCATGCATCTCAATTAGTCAGCAACCATAGTCCCGCCCCTAACTCCGCCCATCCCGCCCC
TAACTCCGCCCAGTTCCGCCCATTCTCCGCCCCATGGCTGACTAATTTTTTTTATTTATGCAGAGGCCGA
GGCCGCCTCGGCCTCTGAGCTATTCCAGAAGTAGTGAGGAGGCTTTTTTGGAGGCCTAGGCTTTTGCAAA
GATCGATCAAGAGACAGGATGAGGATCGTTTCGCATGATTGAACAAGATGGATTGCACGCAGGTTCTCCG
GCCGCTTGGGTGGAGAGGCTATTCGGCTATGACTGGGCACAACAGACAATCGGCTGCTCTGATGCCGCCG
TGTTCCGGCTGTCAGCGCAGGGGCGCCCGGTTCTTTTTGTCAAGACCGACCTGTCCGGTGCCCTGAATGA
ACTGCAAGACGAGGCAGCGCGGCTATCGTGGCTGGCCACGACGGGCGTTCCTTGCGCAGCTGTGCTCGAC
GTTGTCACTGAAGCGGGAAGGGACTGGCTGCTATTGGGCGAAGTGCCGGGGCAGGATCTCCTGTCATCTC
ACCTTGCTCCTGCCGAGAAAGTATCCATCATGGCTGATGCAATGCGGCGGCTGCATACGCTTGATCCGGC
TACCTGCCCATTCGACCACCAAGCGAAACATCGCATCGAGCGAGCACGTACTCGGATGGAAGCCGGTCTT
GTCGATCAGGATGATCTGGACGAAGAGCATCAGGGGCTCGCGCCAGCCGAACTGTTCGCCAGGCTCAAGG
CGAGCATGCCCGACGGCGAGGATCTCGTCGTGACCCATGGCGATGCCTGCTTGCCGAATATCATGGTGGA
AAATGGCCGCTTTTCTGGATTCATCGACTGTGGCCGGCTGGGTGTGGCGGACCGCTATCAGGACATAGCG
TTGGCTACCCGTGATATTGCTGAAGAGCTTGGCGGCGAATGGGCTGACCGCTTCCTCGTGCTTTACGGTA
TCGCCGCTCCCGATTCGCAGCGCATCGCCTTCTATCGCCTTCTTGACGAGTTCTTCTGAGCGGGACTCTG
GGGTTCGAAATGACCGACCAAGCGACGCCCAACCTGCCATCACGAGATTTCGATTCCACCGCCGCCTTCT
ATGAAAGGTTGGGCTTCGGAATCGTTTTCCGGGACGCCGGCTGGATGATCCTCCAGCGCGGGGATCTCAT
GCTGGAGTTCTTCGCCCACCCTAGGGGGAGGCTAACTGAAACACGGAAGGAGACAATACCGGAAGGAACC
CGCGCTATGACGGCAATAAAAAGACAGAATAAAACGCACGGTGTTGGGTCGTTTGTTCATAAACGCGGGG
TTCGGTCCCAGGGCTGGCACTCTGTCGATACCCCACCGAGACCCCATTGGGGCCAATACGCCCGCGTTTC
TTCCTTTTCCCCACCCCACCCCCCAAGTTCGGGTGAAGGCCCAGGGCTCGCAGCCAACGTCGGGGCGGCA
GGCCCTGCCATAGCCTCAGGTTACTCATATATACTTTAGATTGATTTAAAACTTCATTTTTAATTTAAAA
GGATCTAGGTGAAGATCCTTTTTGATAATCTCATGACCAAAATCCCTTAACGTGAGTTTTCGTTCCACTG
AGCGTCAGACCCCGTAGAAAAGATCAAAGGATCTTCTTGAGATCCTTTTTTTCTGCGCGTAATCTGCTGC
TTGCAAACAAAAAAACCACCGCTACCAGCGGTGGTTTGTTTGCCGGATCAAGAGCTACCAACTCTTTTTC
CGAAGGTAACTGGCTTCAGCAGAGCGCAGATACCAAATACTGTTCTTCTAGTGTAGCCGTAGTTAGGCCA
CCACTTCAAGAACTCTGTAGCACCGCCTACATACCTCGCTCTGCTAATCCTGTTACCAGTGGCTGCTGCC
AGTGGCGATAAGTCGTGTCTTACCGGGTTGGACTCAAGACGATAGTTACCGGATAAGGCGCAGCGGTCGG
GCTGAACGGGGGGTTCGTGCACACAGCCCAGCTTGGAGCGAACGACCTACACCGAACTGAGATACCTACA
GCGTGAGCTATGAGAAAGCGCCACGCTTCCCGAAGGGAGAAAGGCGGACAGGTATCCGGTAAGCGGCAGG
GTCGGAACAGGAGAGCGCACGAGGGAGCTTCCAGGGGGAAACGCCTGGTATCTTTATAGTCCTGTCGGGT
TTCGCCACCTCTGACTTGAGCGTCGATTTTTGTGATGCTCGTCAGGGGGGCGGAGCCTATGGAAAAACGC
CAGCAACGCGGCCTTTTTACGGTTCCTGGCCTTTTGCTGGCCTTTTGCTCACATGTTCTTTCCTGCGTTA
TCCCCTGATTCTGTGGATAACCGTATTACCGCCATGCATTAGTTATTAATAGTAATCAATTACGGGGTCA
TTAGTTCATAGCCCATATATGGAGTTCCG
Features (pLannotate 1.2.2; 16 found; start..end, strand, type, name):
      1..304     +  enhancer       CMV enhancer: human cytomegalovirus immediate early enhancer
    305..508     +  promoter       CMV promoter: human cytomegalovirus (CMV) immediate early promoter
    558..1184    +  CDS            LIN28A: LN28A_HUMAN - Also known as CSDD1, LIN28, ZCCHC1. Experimental evidence at protein level: Swiss-Prot protein existence level 1. RNA-binding protein that inhibits processing of pre-let-7 miRNAs and regulates translation of mRNAs that control developmental timing, pluripotency and metabolism (PubMed:21247876). Seems to recognize a common structural G-quartet (G4) feature in its miRNA and mRNA targets (Probable). 'Translational enhancer' that drives specific mRNAs to polysomes and increases the efficiency of protein synthesis. Its association with the translational machinery and target mRNAs resu
   1254..1276    +  CDS            P2A (fragment): 2A peptide from porcine teschovirus-1 polyprotein Eukaryotic ribosomes fail to insert a peptide bond between the Gly and Pro residues, yielding separate polypeptides.
   1287..1995    +  CDS            TagRFP (fragment): monomeric derivative of red fluorescent protein from Entacmaea quadricolor (Merzlyak et al., 2007) mammalian codon-optimized
   2012..2095    +  CDS            large T antigen (fragment): large T antigen from SV40 (simian virus 40)
   2118..2239    +  polyA_signal   SV40 poly(A) signal: SV40 polyadenylation signal
   2273..2701    -  rep_origin     f1 ori (sequence partly withheld): f1 bacteriophage origin of replication; arrow indicates direction of (+) strand synthesis
   2728..2832    +  promoter       AmpR promoter: bla
   2834..3191    +  promoter       SV40 promoter: SV40 enhancer and early promoter
   3226..4020    +  CDS            NeoR/KanR: aminoglycoside phosphotransferase from Tn5; aph(3')-II (or nptII); confers resistance to neomycin, kanamycin, and G418 (Geneticin®)
   4041..4193    +  CDS            ble (fragment): BLE_KLEPN - Experimental evidence at protein level: Swiss-Prot protein existence level 1. Binding protein with a strong affinity to the bleomycin family of antibiotics. Binds to CL990; an antimitotic-antibiotic compound. From Klebsiella pneumoniae.
   4252..4299    +  polyA_signal   HSV TK poly(A) signal: herpes simplex virus thymidine kinase polyadenylation signal (Cole and Stacy, 1985)
   4390..4406    -  polyA_signal   bGH poly(A) signal (fragment): bovine growth hormone polyadenylation signal
   4628..5216    +  rep_origin     ori: high-copy-number ColE1/pMB1/pBR322/pUC origin of replication
   5331..5390    +  enhancer       CMV enhancer (fragment): human cytomegalovirus immediate early enhancer
