[The description below was written by a language model from this plasmid's Addgene catalogue record and pLannotate feature annotations shown in this document.]
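Description:
pLin28A-myc-T2A-tagRFP is a 5,390 nt mammalian expression plasmid built on the Clontech pIRES2 DsRed-Express backbone, designed to express human LIN28A in mammalian cells together with a separate red fluorescent marker. It replicates in E. coli from a high-copy ColE1/pUC-type origin and also carries an f1 phage origin. A single NeoR/KanR (Tn5 aminoglycoside phosphotransferase) gene serves both hosts. The bacterial bla promoter drives it for kanamycin selection, and the SV40 enhancer/early promoter, with the HSV TK polyadenylation signal, drives it for G418 selection of transfected cells.

The expression unit consists of the CMV immediate-early enhancer and promoter followed by the LIN28A coding sequence, which was cloned between SalI and BamHI sites (both retained) of a parental myc-T2A-tagRFP vector. LIN28A is fused at its C terminus to a myc epitope tag, then a 2A self-cleaving peptide and TagRFP, and the transcript ends at an SV40 poly(A) signal. The catalogue names the 2A element as T2A. The automated annotation matches only a short fragment, which it labels P2A, probably because of the motif shared among 2A peptides, and it does not annotate the myc tag. Ribosomal skipping at the 2A site yields myc-tagged LIN28A and free TagRFP from one open reading frame, so red fluorescence reports which cells express the protein. No IRES or DsRed feature from the named backbone appears in the annotation, and the short large T antigen, ble and bGH fragments appear to be backbone remnants or partial matches.

LIN28A is an RNA-binding protein that blocks pre-let-7 processing and regulates translation. The record files the plasmid under synthetic biology, and the associated work concerns mRNA devices that detect endogenous proteins, which suggests use as a LIN28A source for testing protein-responsive RNA switches.
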