Addgene plasmid #140267: pLin28A-myc-T2A-tagRFP
Purpose: Expresses LIN28A in mammalian cells
Depositing lab: Hirohide Saito. Depositing organization: Kyoto University, Center for iPS Cell Research and Application. Publication: Synthetic mRNA devices that detect endogenous proteins and distinguish mammalian cells. Kawasaki S, Fujita Y, Nagaike T, Tomita K, Saito H. Nucleic Acids Res. 2017 May 19. doi: 10.1093/nar/gkx298. PubMed 28525643.
Backbone
  Vector backbone: pIRES2 DsRed-Express
  Backbone manufacturer: Clontech
  Vector type: Mammalian Expression, Synthetic Biology
  Selectable markers: Neomycin (select with G418)
Growth in bacteria
  Bacterial resistance: Kanamycin, 50 μg/mL
  Growth temperature: 37°C
  Growth strain: DH5alpha
  Copy number: High Copy
Gene/Insert
  Gene/Insert name: LIN28A
  Species: H. sapiens (human)
  Entrez Gene: LIN28A (a.k.a. CSDD1, LIN-28, LIN28, ZCCHC1, lin-28A)
  Promoter: CMV
  Tag / fusion protein: myc-T2A-tagRFP (C terminal on insert)
  Cloning method: Restriction Enzyme; 5′ cloning site SalI (not destroyed); 3′ cloning site BamHI (not destroyed)
  Sequencing primers: 5′ CMV Forward; 3′ CTTTATTTGTAACCATTATAAGCTGC
Terms and licenses: Academic/Nonprofit Terms; Industry Terms: Not Available to Industry
Depositor comments: CDS of LIN28A was inserted between SalI and BamHI sites of pTAPmyc-T2A-tagRFP (ID: 140278).
How to cite: pLin28A-myc-T2A-tagRFP was a gift from Hirohide Saito (Addgene plasmid # 140267 ; http://n2t.net/addgene:140267 ; RRID:Addgene_140267)
